>Addgene plasmid #15853 | pGolf-ISH | depositor partial sequence | sequence record 8391 | Author sequence
ATGGGGTGTTTGGGCAACAGCAGCAAGACCGCGGAAGATCAGGGCGTAGATGAAAAAGAACGCCGCGAGG
CCAACAAAAAGATCGAGAAGCAGTTGCAGAAAGAGCGCCTGGCTTACAAAGCAACTCACCGCCTGCTGCT
TCTGGGGGCTGGTGAGTCCGGGAAAAGCACTATCGTCAAACAGATGAGGATCCTGCACGTCAATGGCTTC
AACCCCGAGGAAAAGAAGCAGAAAATTCTGGACATCAGGAAAAATGTCAAAGATGCGATCGTGACAATCG
TTTCAGCAATGAGTACTATCATACCTCCAGTTCCACTGGCCAACCCTGAGAACCAGTTCCGGTCAGATTA
TATCAAGAGCATAGCCCCTATCACTGACTTTGAATATTCCCAGGAGTTCTTTGACCATGTGAAGAAGCTG
TGGGACGATGAAGGAGTGAAGGCCTGCTTTGAGAGATCCAACGAGTACCAGCTGATCGACTGTGCACAAT
ACTTCCTGGAAAGGATTGACAGTGTCAGTCTGGTTGACTACACACCCACAGACCAGGACCTGCTCAGATG
CAGAGTGCTGACATCAGGAATCTTTGAGACACGATTCCAAGTGGACAAAGTGAACTTTCACATGTTTGAT
GTTGGAGGCCAGAGAGATGAGAGAAGAAAATGGATCCAGTGTTTTAATGATGTCACTGCGATCATTTACG
TGGCGGCCTGTAGTAGCTACAACATGGTGATCCGGGAAGATAACAATACCAACAGACTTCGGGAATCACT
GGACCTGTTTGAAAGCATCTGGAATAACAGGTGGTTGCGAACCATTTCTATCATCCTATTCTTGAACAAA
CAAGACATGCTGGCAGAAAAAGTCTTGGCAGGGAAGTCAAAAATCGAAGACTATTTCCCGGAGTATGCCA
ATTATACTGTCCCTGAAGATGCAACACCAGATGCGGGAGAAGATCCCAAAGTTACAAGAGCAAAGTTCTT
TATCCGGGATCTGTTCTTGAGGATCAGCACAGCCACGGGTGATGGCAAACATTACTGCTACCCTCACTTC
ACCTGCGCCGTGGACACAGAGAACATCCGCAGAGTGTTCAACGATTGCCGTGACATCCCTATAGTGAGTC
GTATTATCCT
