>Addgene plasmid #15853 | pGolf-ISH | addgene partial sequence | sequence record 22589 | 15853 with M13F
GCCCGACGTCGCATGCTCCCGGCCGCCATGGCGGCCGCGGGAATTCGATTATGGGGTGTTTGGGCAACAG
CAGCAAGACCGCGGAAGATCAGGGCGTAGATGAAAAAGAACGCCGCGAGGCCAACAAAAAGATCGAGAAG
CAGTTGCAGAAAGAGCGCCTGGCTTACAAAGCAACTCACCGCCTGCTGCTTCTGGGGGCTGGTGAGTCCG
GGAAAAGCACTATCGTCAAACAGATGAGGATCCTGCACGTCAATGGCTTCAACCCCGAGGAAAAGAAGCA
GAAAATTCTGGACATCAGGAAAAATGTCAAAGATGCGATCGTGACAATCGTTTCAGCAATGAGTACTATC
ATACCTCCAGTTCCACTGGCCAACCCTGAGAACCAGTTCCGGTCAGATTATATCAAGAGCATAGCCCCTA
TCACTGACTTTGAATATTCCCAGGAGTTCTTTGACCATGTGAAGAAGCTGTGGGACGATGAAGGAGTGAA
GGCCTGCTTTGAGAGATCCAACGAGTACCAGCTGATCGACTGTGCACAATACTTCCTGGAAAGGATTGAC
AGTGTCAGTCTGGTTGACTACACACCCACAGACCAGGACCTGCTCAGATGCAGAGTGCTGACATCAGGAA
TCTTTGAGACACGATCCCAAGTGGACAAAGTGAACTTTCACATGTTTGATGTTGGAGGCCAGAGAGATGA
GAGAAGAAAATGGATCCAGTGTTTTAATGATGTCACTGCGATCATTTACGTGGCGGCCTGTAGTAGCTAC
AACATGGTGATCCGGGGAAGATACAATACCAACAGACTTCCGGGATCACTGGACCTGT
