[The description below was written by a language model from this plasmid's Addgene catalogue record.]
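Description:
pGolf-ISH is a bacterial cloning plasmid built on the pGEM-T Easy backbone (about 3.0 kb without insert), carrying a roughly 1.13 kb fragment of the mouse Gnal gene, which encodes Golf, the olfactory-type stimulatory G protein alpha subunit that couples odorant receptors to downstream signalling in olfactory sensory neurons. It is maintained at high copy number in E. coli under ampicillin selection. No feature table accompanies the record, so the orientation of the insert and the exact cloning sites are not stated. The listed sequencing primers (M13 forward and T7 on one side, M13 reverse and SP6 on the other) fit the standard pGEM-T Easy layout, in which opposing T7 and SP6 phage promoters flank the cloning site.

That arrangement is what makes the plasmid useful. In vitro transcription from one or the other phage promoter yields sense or antisense RNA from the cloned fragment, and the depositor states that the construct was used to prepare RNA probes for in situ hybridization. The associated work examined odorant receptor gene expression in mouse, where Gnal transcript detection would be relevant to olfactory tissue.

The plasmid is not an expression construct and has important limits. The insert does not contain the full Gnal coding region, and it carries an F199S substitution whose effect on protein function is unknown. The depositor notes that it has not been used for functional studies of Gnal. It has no eukaryotic promoter according to the record, so it should be regarded purely as a riboprobe template.
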