Addgene plasmid #15853: pGolf-ISH
Depositing lab: Peter Mombaerts. Depositing organization: Rockefeller University. Publication: Differential impact of Lhx2 deficiency on expression of class I and class II odorant receptor genes in mouse. Hirota J, Omura M, Mombaerts P. Mol Cell Neurosci. 2007 Apr . 34(4):679-88. 10.1016/j.mcn.2007.01.014 PubMed 17350283.
Backbone
  Vector backbone: pGEM-T Easy
  Backbone manufacturer: promega
  Backbone size w/o insert (bp): 3015
  Vector type: cloning vector
Growth in bacteria
  Bacterial resistance: Ampicillin, 100 μg/mL
  Growth temperature: 37°C
  Growth strain: DH5alpha
  Copy number: High Copy
Gene/Insert
  Gene/Insert name: Guanine Nucleotide Binding Protein, Alpha Stimulating, Olfactory type (alt name: Golf)
  Species: M. musculus (mouse)
  Insert size (bp): 1130
  Mutation: F199S
  GenBank ID: NM_010307
  Entrez Gene: Gnal (a.k.a. 2610011C15Rik, 9630020G10Rik, Galphaolf, Gna10, Golf, Hg1o)
  Cloning method: Restriction Enzyme
  Sequencing primers: 5′ M13, T7; 3′ M13 reverse, SP6
Terms and licenses: Academic/Nonprofit Terms; Industry Terms: Not Available to Industry
Depositor comments: This plasmid was used to prepare RNA probes for in situ hybridization (ISH) and has not been used for functional studies of Gnal. It is not known whether the F199S mutation may affect function of Gnal. Moreover, be advised that the plasmid does not contain the full coding region of Gnal.
How to cite: pGolf-ISH was a gift from Peter Mombaerts (Addgene plasmid # 15853 ; http://n2t.net/addgene:15853 ; RRID:Addgene_15853)
